Addgene plasmid #124374: pEGFP-PSPC1-CT
Purpose: expresses EGFP-PSPC1-CT131 in mammalian cell
Depositing lab: Yuh-Shan Jou. Depositing organization: Institute of Biomedical Sciences, Academia Sinica. Publication: PSPC1-interchanged interactions with PTK6 and beta-catenin synergize oncogenic subcellular translocations and tumor progression. Lang YD, Chen HY, Ho CM, Shih JH, Hsu EC, Shen R, Lee YC, Chen JW, Wu CY, Yeh HW, Chen RH, Jou YS. Nat Commun. 2019 Dec 16;10(1):5716. doi: 10.1038/s41467-019-13665-6. PubMed 31844057.
Backbone
  Vector backbone: pEGFP-C1
  Backbone manufacturer: Biosciences Clontech
  Backbone size w/o insert (bp): 4700
  Total vector size (bp): 7101
  Vector type: Mammalian Expression
  Selectable markers: Neomycin (select with G418)
Growth in bacteria
  Bacterial resistance: Kanamycin, 50 μg/mL
  Growth temperature: 37°C
  Growth strain: DH5alpha
  Copy number: High Copy
Gene/Insert
  Gene/Insert name: PSPC1 CT
  Species: H. sapiens (human)
  Insert size (bp): 2401
  GenBank ID: 55269
  Entrez Gene: PSPC1 (a.k.a. PSP1)
  Promoter: CMV
  Tag / fusion protein: EGFP (N terminal on backbone)
  Cloning method: Restriction Enzyme; 5′ cloning site HindIII (not destroyed); 3′ cloning site BamHI (not destroyed)
  Sequencing primers: 5′ CMV
Terms and licenses: Academic/Nonprofit Terms; Industry Terms: Not Available to Industry
How to cite: pEGFP-PSPC1-CT was a gift from Yuh-Shan Jou (Addgene plasmid # 124374 ; http://n2t.net/addgene:124374 ; RRID:Addgene_124374)
