[The description below was written by a language model from this plasmid's Addgene catalogue record and pLannotate feature annotations shown in this document.]
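Description:
pEGFP-PSPC1-CT is a mammalian expression plasmid built on the pEGFP-C1 backbone that produces a C-terminal fragment of human PSPC1 (paraspeckle component 1, also called PSP1) fused to the C-terminus of EGFP. The purpose field names the product EGFP-PSPC1-CT131. Expression is driven by the human cytomegalovirus immediate-early enhancer and promoter. The EGFP coding sequence is followed by a remnant of the multiple cloning site and then the PSPC1 fragment, which was inserted between HindIII and BamHI sites that both remain intact. An SV40 polyadenylation signal terminates the transcript.

The plasmid replicates in E. coli at high copy from a ColE1/pUC-type origin and also carries an f1 phage origin. A single Tn5 aminoglycoside phosphotransferase gene (NeoR/KanR) serves both hosts. The bacterial bla promoter drives it for kanamycin selection, and the SV40 enhancer/early promoter, paired with an HSV TK polyadenylation signal, drives it for G418 selection of transfected mammalian cells. The short annotated hits to ble, bGH poly(A) and SV40 large T antigen are fragmentary matches and are probably not functional elements.

The catalogue and the sequence record disagree on size. The catalogue lists a 2,401 bp insert and a 7,101 bp plasmid, whereas the full sequencing result is 5,130 nt with an annotated PSPC1 segment of about 410 bp. The shorter figure fits a fragment of roughly 131 residues, as the "CT131" name appears to indicate.

The construct suits live or fixed-cell imaging and interaction studies of the PSPC1 C-terminal region. The associated publication concerns PSPC1 interactions with PTK6 and beta-catenin, their subcellular translocation and tumor progression.
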