Features (pLannotate 1.2.2; 15 found; start..end, strand, type, name):
     61..364     +  enhancer       CMV enhancer: human cytomegalovirus immediate early enhancer
    365..568     +  promoter       CMV promoter: human cytomegalovirus (CMV) immediate early promoter
    613..1329    +  CDS            EGFP: EGFP is a basic (constitutively fluorescent) green fluorescent protein published in 1996, derived from Aequorea victoria. It is reported to be a rapidly-maturing weak dimer with moderate acid sensitivity.
   1330..1357    +  misc_feature   MCS (fragment): multiple cloning site
   1366..1776    +  CDS            PSPC1 (fragment): PSPC1_HUMAN - Also known as PSP1. Experimental evidence at protein level: Swiss-Prot protein existence level 1. Regulates, cooperatively with NONO and SFPQ, androgen receptor-mediated gene transcription activity in Sertoli cell line (By similarity). Binds to poly(A), poly(G) and poly(U) RNA homopolymers. Regulates the circadian clock by repressing the transcriptional activator activity of the CLOCK-ARNTL/BMAL1 heterodimer (By similarity). Together with NONO, required for the formation of nuclear paraspeckles. Plays a role in the regulation of DNA virus-mediated innate immune response by assemb
   1811..1895    +  CDS            large T antigen (fragment): large T antigen from SV40 (simian virus 40)
   1918..2039    +  polyA_signal   SV40 poly(A) signal: SV40 polyadenylation signal
   2073..2501    -  rep_origin     f1 ori (sequence partly withheld): f1 bacteriophage origin of replication; arrow indicates direction of (+) strand synthesis
   2528..2632    +  promoter       AmpR promoter: bla
   2634..2991    +  promoter       SV40 promoter: SV40 enhancer and early promoter
   3026..3820    +  CDS            NeoR/KanR: aminoglycoside phosphotransferase from Tn5; aph(3')-II (or nptII); confers resistance to neomycin, kanamycin, and G418 (Geneticin®)
   3841..3993    +  CDS            ble (fragment): BLE_KLEPN - Experimental evidence at protein level: Swiss-Prot protein existence level 1. Binding protein with a strong affinity to the bleomycin family of antibiotics. Binds to CL990; an antimitotic-antibiotic compound. From Klebsiella pneumoniae.
   4052..4099    +  polyA_signal   HSV TK poly(A) signal: herpes simplex virus thymidine kinase polyadenylation signal (Cole and Stacy, 1985)
   4190..4206    -  polyA_signal   bGH poly(A) signal (fragment): bovine growth hormone polyadenylation signal
   4428..5016    +  rep_origin     ori: high-copy-number ColE1/pMB1/pBR322/pUC origin of replication
>Addgene plasmid #124374 | pEGFP-PSPC1-CT | addgene full sequence | sequence record 244683 | Addgene NGS Result
TAGTTATTAATAGTAATCAATTACGGGGTCATTAGTTCATAGCCCATATATGGAGTTCCGCGTTACATAA
CTTACGGTAAATGGCCCGCCTGGCTGACCGCCCAACGACCCCCGCCCATTGACGTCAATAATGACGTATG
TTCCCATAGTAACGCCAATAGGGACTTTCCATTGACGTCAATGGGTGGAGTATTTACGGTAAACTGCCCA
CTTGGCAGTACATCAAGTGTATCATATGCCAAGTACGCCCCCTATTGACGTCAATGACGGTAAATGGCCC
GCCTGGCATTATGCCCAGTACATGACCTTATGGGACTTTCCTACTTGGCAGTACATCTACGTATTAGTCA
TCGCTATTACCATGGTGATGCGGTTTTGGCAGTACATCAATGGGCGTGGATAGCGGTTTGACTCACGGGG
ATTTCCAAGTCTCCACCCCATTGACGTCAATGGGAGTTTGTTTTGGCACCAAAATCAACGGGACTTTCCA
AAATGTCGTAACAACTCCGCCCCATTGACGCAAATGGGCGGTAGGCGTGTACGGTGGGAGGTCTATATAA
GCAGAGCTGGTTTAGTGAACCGTCAGATCCGCTAGCGCTACCGGTCGCCACCATGGTGAGCAAGGGCGAG
GAGCTGTTCACCGGGGTGGTGCCCATCCTGGTCGAGCTGGACGGCGACGTAAACGGCCACAAGTTCAGCG
TGTCCGGCGAGGGCGAGGGCGATGCCACCTACGGCAAGCTGACCCTGAAGTTCATCTGCACCACCGGCAA
GCTGCCCGTGCCCTGGCCCACCCTCGTGACCACCCTGACCTACGGCGTGCAGTGCTTCAGCCGCTACCCC
GACCACATGAAGCAGCACGACTTCTTCAAGTCCGCCATGCCCGAAGGCTACGTCCAGGAGCGCACCATCT
TCTTCAAGGACGACGGCAACTACAAGACCCGCGCCGAGGTGAAGTTCGAGGGCGACACCCTGGTGAACCG
CATCGAGCTGAAGGGCATCGACTTCAAGGAGGACGGCAACATCCTGGGGCACAAGCTGGAGTACAACTAC
AACAGCCACAACGTCTATATCATGGCCGACAAGCAGAAGAACGGCATCAAGGTGAACTTCAAGATCCGCC
ACAACATCGAGGACGGCAGCGTGCAGCTCGCCGACCACTACCAGCAGAACACCCCCATCGGCGACGGCCC
CGTGCTGCTGCCCGACAACCACTACCTGAGCACCCAGTCCGCCCTGAGCAAAGACCCCAACGAGAAGCGC
GATCACATGGTCCTGCTGGAGTTCGTGACCGCCGCCGGGATCACTCTCGGCATGGACGAGCTGTACAAGT
CCGGACTCAGATCTCGAGCTCAAGCTTGGATCCCCAGAGAACAGGAAATGAGAATGGGTGATATGGGTCC
CCGTGGAGCAATAAACATGGGAGATGCGTTTAGCCCAGCCCCTGCTGGTAACCAAGGTCCTCCTCCAATG
ATGGGTATGAATATGAACAACAGAGCAACTATACCTGGCCCACCAATGGGTCCTGGTCCTGCCATGGGAC
CAGAAGGAGCCGCAAATATGGGAACTCCAATGATGCCAGATAATGGAGCAGTGCACAATGACAGATTTCC
TCAAGGACCACCATCTCAGATGGGTTCACCTATGGGGAGTAGAACAGGTTCTGAAACCCCTCAAGCACCA
ATGAGTGGTGTAGGTCCTGTGAGTGGTGGTCCTGGTGGCTTTGGTAGAGGAAGTCAAGGGGGCAACTTTG
AAGGCCCTAATAAGCGTCGTAGATATTAAGGAATTCAGATCTGGATCCCCTCTAGATAACTGATCATAAT
CAGCCATACCACATTTGTAGAGGTTTTACTTGCTTTAAAAAACCTCCCACACCTCCCCCTGAACCTGAAA
CATAAAATGAATGCAATTGTTGTTGTTAACTTGTTTATTGCAGCTTATAATGGTTACAAATAAAGCAATA
GCATCACAAATTTCACAAATAAAGCATTTTTTTCACTGCATTCTAGTTGTGGTTTGTCCAAACTCATCAA
TGTATCTTAACGCGTAAATTGTAAGCGTTAATATTTTGTTAAAATTCGCGTTAAATTTTTGTTAAATCAG
CTCATTTTTTAACCAATAGGCCGAAATCGGCAAAATCCCTTATAAATCAAAAGAATAGACCGAGATAGGG
T
[37 nt withheld, positions 2172-2208]
AAAGAACGTGGACTCCAACGTCAAAGG
[49 nt withheld, positions 2236-2284]
T
[91 nt withheld, positions 2286-2376]
G
[124 nt withheld, positions 2378-2501]
CAGGTGGCACTTTTCGGGGAAATGTGCGCGGAACCCCTATTTGTTTATTTTTCTAAATACATTCAAATAT
GTATCCGCTCATGAGACAATAACCCTGATAAATGCTTCAATAATATTGAAAAAGGAAGAGTCCTGAGGCG
GAAAGAACCAGCTGTGGAATGTGTGTCAGTTAGGGTGTGGAAAGTCCCCAGGCTCCCCAGCAGGCAGAAG
TATGCAAAGCATGCATCTCAATTAGTCAGCAACCAGGTGTGGAAAGTCCCCAGGCTCCCCAGCAGGCAGA
AGTATGCAAAGCATGCATCTCAATTAGTCAGCAACCATAGTCCCGCCCCTAACTCCGCCCATCCCGCCCC
TAACTCCGCCCAGTTCCGCCCATTCTCCGCCCCATGGCTGACTAATTTTTTTTATTTATGCAGAGGCCGA
GGCCGCCTCGGCCTCTGAGCTATTCCAGAAGTAGTGAGGAGGCTTTTTTGGAGGCCTAGGCTTTTGCAAA
GATCGATCAAGAGACAGGATGAGGATCGTTTCGCATGATTGAACAAGATGGATTGCACGCAGGTTCTCCG
GCCGCTTGGGTGGAGAGGCTATTCGGCTATGACTGGGCACAACAGACAATCGGCTGCTCTGATGCCGCCG
TGTTCCGGCTGTCAGCGCAGGGGCGCCCGGTTCTTTTTGTCAAGACCGACCTGTCCGGTGCCCTGAATGA
ACTGCAAGACGAGGCAGCGCGGCTATCGTGGCTGGCCACGACGGGCGTTCCTTGCGCAGCTGTGCTCGAC
GTTGTCACTGAAGCGGGAAGGGACTGGCTGCTATTGGGCGAAGTGCCGGGGCAGGATCTCCTGTCATCTC
ACCTTGCTCCTGCCGAGAAAGTATCCATCATGGCTGATGCAATGCGGCGGCTGCATACGCTTGATCCGGC
TACCTGCCCATTCGACCACCAAGCGAAACATCGCATCGAGCGAGCACGTACTCGGATGGAAGCCGGTCTT
GTCGATCAGGATGATCTGGACGAAGAGCATCAGGGGCTCGCGCCAGCCGAACTGTTCGCCAGGCTCAAGG
CGAGCATGCCCGACGGCGAGGATCTCGTCGTGACCCATGGCGATGCCTGCTTGCCGAATATCATGGTGGA
AAATGGCCGCTTTTCTGGATTCATCGACTGTGGCCGGCTGGGTGTGGCGGACCGCTATCAGGACATAGCG
TTGGCTACCCGTGATATTGCTGAAGAGCTTGGCGGCGAATGGGCTGACCGCTTCCTCGTGCTTTACGGTA
TCGCCGCTCCCGATTCGCAGCGCATCGCCTTCTATCGCCTTCTTGACGAGTTCTTCTGAGCGGGACTCTG
GGGTTCGAAATGACCGACCAAGCGACGCCCAACCTGCCATCACGAGATTTCGATTCCACCGCCGCCTTCT
ATGAAAGGTTGGGCTTCGGAATCGTTTTCCGGGACGCCGGCTGGATGATCCTCCAGCGCGGGGATCTCAT
GCTGGAGTTCTTCGCCCACCCTAGGGGGAGGCTAACTGAAACACGGAAGGAGACAATACCGGAAGGAACC
CGCGCTATGACGGCAATAAAAAGACAGAATAAAACGCACGGTGTTGGGTCGTTTGTTCATAAACGCGGGG
TTCGGTCCCAGGGCTGGCACTCTGTCGATACCCCACCGAGACCCCATTGGGGCCAATACGCCCGCGTTTC
TTCCTTTTCCCCACCCCACCCCCCAAGTTCGGGTGAAGGCCCAGGGCTCGCAGCCAACGTCGGGGCGGCA
GGCCCTGCCATAGCCTCAGGTTACTCATATATACTTTAGATTGATTTAAAACTTCATTTTTAATTTAAAA
GGATCTAGGTGAAGATCCTTTTTGATAATCTCATGACCAAAATCCCTTAACGTGAGTTTTCGTTCCACTG
AGCGTCAGACCCCGTAGAAAAGATCAAAGGATCTTCTTGAGATCCTTTTTTTCTGCGCGTAATCTGCTGC
TTGCAAACAAAAAAACCACCGCTACCAGCGGTGGTTTGTTTGCCGGATCAAGAGCTACCAACTCTTTTTC
CGAAGGTAACTGGCTTCAGCAGAGCGCAGATACCAAATACTGTTCTTCTAGTGTAGCCGTAGTTAGGCCA
CCACTTCAAGAACTCTGTAGCACCGCCTACATACCTCGCTCTGCTAATCCTGTTACCAGTGGCTGCTGCC
AGTGGCGATAAGTCGTGTCTTACCGGGTTGGACTCAAGACGATAGTTACCGGATAAGGCGCAGCGGTCGG
GCTGAACGGGGGGTTCGTGCACACAGCCCAGCTTGGAGCGAACGACCTACACCGAACTGAGATACCTACA
GCGTGAGCTATGAGAAAGCGCCACGCTTCCCGAAGGGAGAAAGGCGGACAGGTATCCGGTAAGCGGCAGG
GTCGGAACAGGAGAGCGCACGAGGGAGCTTCCAGGGGGAAACGCCTGGTATCTTTATAGTCCTGTCGGGT
TTCGCCACCTCTGACTTGAGCGTCGATTTTTGTGATGCTCGTCAGGGGGGCGGAGCCTATGGAAAAACGC
CAGCAACGCGGCCTTTTTACGGTTCCTGGCCTTTTGCTGGCCTTTTGCTCACATGTTCTTTCCTGCGTTA
TCCCCTGATTCTGTGGATAACCGTATTACCGCCATGCAT
